>Addgene plasmid #244565 | CL20_mEGFP_FOidr_013 | addgene full sequence | sequence record 490659 | Addgene NGS Result
AAAAAAAATCTAACCTCAAGTCAAGGCTTTTCTATGGAATAAGGAATGGACAGCAGGGGGCTGTTTCATA
TACTGATGACCTCTTTATAGCCAACCTTTGTTCATGGCAGCCAGCATATGGGCATATGTTGCCAAACTCT
AAACCAAATACTCATTCTGATGTTTTAAATGATTTGCCCTCCCATATGTCCTTCCGAGTGAGAGACACAA
AAAATTCCAACACACTATTGCAATGAAAATAAATTTCCTTTATTAGCCAGAAGTCAGATGCTCAAGGGGC
TTCATGATGTCCCCATAATTTTTGGCAGAGGGAAAAAGATCTGCTAGCTCGAGCAGCTGAAGCTTTATTG
AGGCTTAAGCAGTGGGTTCCCTAGTTAGCCAGAGAGCTCCCAGGCTCAGATCTGGTCTAACCAGAGAGAC
CCAGTACAGGCAAAAAGCAGATCTTGTCTTCTTTGGGAGTGAATTAGCCCTTCCAGTCCCCCCTTTTCTT
TTAAAAAGTGGCTAAGATCTACAGCTGCCTTGTAAGTCATTGGTCTTAAAGGTACCGTAATCTTATCTAG
AACCGGTTCACTTTACTTGAAATTCTGCCTCATATTCTTCTTCCATATATCGACGACGTTTAGACTGTAC
ATTGTCCATGTCTTCTGATTTAGAACGTTTTCGTCTAGAAAATTCATTTTTCTCAGAAGGTCTTTCATCA
TCTTCATGTATTACTTGCTCTTCTTCCTCAGGTCTGTTGTCCTTTTCATTACTTTCTACTTCTGCTGGAG
AGCACGTTTCATTTTGCGATATAACTTCAGACTCATCTTTTTCACCCGAAATATCCTCTTCATCAGAGAG
GACCAGAAAGGCTTCTTTTGGCAAACTCTCACTACTTTCTTGTTTAGATGGTGAACCAAAAGAACTTTCC
ATTTTCTCTTCCAAATCTGGATTTGTCTCATCGATTGGAAGGAGAGATGTTTTAGAAAAGCAAGTAAGTT
CATCCTCAGAAGGTGCAAGCTTTTCCAAAATAGGAATGATTTCATCTGTCTCCATAGAGTCTGTATTTTC
TAAGATATTCTCACTTTTGTTATCTTCAATAACATTTTCATTAATCGTTTCTACAAGATCTGCAGAAGTT
TCATCTTCATTCTTTTCACCTTGGTCAATTTCCATACTGCTAGATATAGCATCTTCTCCAAGAGCAAGCT
CTGTGATAATATCTTCCTCTACCTTCTTTTCATTTTCAGGAGGTCGATCTGAACAAATAGTTGTATCATC
TGTTTCTAGAGTTTCTTCATTAGCATCAATATTATTATCAGCTTTATTTTTCTCATCCAATGAGTCTTTA
CTCTGAATTTGCTCTAATTTTTCATCAGCTCCATTTTTTTCAAGAAAATCATCATCTTTATTGCTACTTG
GTTCTATATTGTCAATTTCAGGAACTGGTTCACAAACTGGTACAGACTTTGGTTCAAAGGTACGATCAAA
GGTTGATTCAGAAGTCAGCTCATCAGAGGCCAGTTCACCAGTGGCCAGATCATCAGAGGCCAGTTCACTA
GAGGATAGATCACCAGAGGCCAGATCATCAGAGGCTGGATCAGTGGAAGCTGGTGCTCCAGAAGCCAGAT
CAACAGAAGTTATTTCACTAGAGGCTATATCATCAGCGGCACAATCACCAGAAATGGGTTCAACAGGGAC
CGGTTCACCTGGGATGGGATCACTAGAGGTGGGATCACCAGAGGAGAGATCATCAGCAGTGGCATCACCA
GAGGTGGCATCACCAGGGGACACATCACCAGAAGGGGCATCACCAGAGGTTGCATCACCAGAGGCAGCAT
CACTAGAGGAGGGCTCGCTAGAGGTGGGATCACCAGAGGTGGAATCACCAGAGGCCAGTACTCCGGAGGC
TGGATCTCCGGCATCCAGATCACCAGGGGCTGGATCACCAGAAACTGGTTCAGCAGGCAGTTTAGAGACT
GGTTCTGGAGTTATATTATGGGGAGACAAAGGTTCACAATTTAAATCATCATCCTGCTTGTTTTTTACAT
TAACACTTAGGATACAGGGTGTTTCCTTCCATTCTGCTTTACTTCCTTCAGGATCAAAACAAATCTCTTC
AATGCCATTCACCTCTTCCTTGTCTTTAATGTAATCCATGTTTTCCAAAGGTGAGGTTGGGTCCAAATCT
CCATTTTCATGGTTGCCATTTAACAGCTTGACATCAGTCCGGGAAGCGGCCGCACTTCCCCCGGAGCCTC
CGCTTCCGCCCTTGTACAGCTCGTCCATGCCGAGAGTGATCCCGGCGGCGGTCACGAACTCCAGCAGGAC
CATGTGATCGCGCTTCTCGTTGGGGTCTTTGCTCAGCTTGGACTGGGTGCTCAGGTAGTGGTTGTCGGGC
AGCAGCACGGGGCCGTCGCCGATGGGGGTGTTCTGCTGGTAGTGGTCGGCGAGCTGCACGCTGCCGTCCT
CGATGTTGTGGCGGATCTTGAAGTTCACCTTGATGCCGTTCTTCTGCTTGTCGGCCATGATATAGACGTT
GTGGCTGTTGTAGTTGTACTCCAGCTTGTGCCCCAGGATGTTGCCGTCCTCCTTGAAGTCGATGCCCTTC
AGCTCGATGCGGTTCACCAGGGTGTCGCCCTCGAACTTCACCTCGGCGCGGGTCTTGTAGTTGCCGTCGT
CCTTGAAGAAGATGGTGCGCTCCTGGACGTAGCCTTCGGGCATGGCGGACTTGAAGAAGTCGTGCTGCTT
CATGTGGTCGGGGTAGCGGCTGAAGCACTGCACGCCGTAGGTCAGGGTGGTCACGAGGGTGGGCCAGGGC
ACGGGCAGCTTGCCGGTGGTGCAGATGAACTTCAGGGTCAGCTTGCCGTAGGTGGCATCGCCCTCGCCCT
CGCCGGACACGCTGAACTTGTGGCCGTTTACGTCGCCGTCCAGCTCGACCAGGATGGGCACCACCCCGGT
GAACAGCTCCTCGCCCTTGCTCACCATGGTGGCGACCGGTGGATCCCGGGCCCGCGGTACCGTCGACTGC
AGAATTCGGTTCACTAAACGAGCCCGGTTCACTAAACGAGCTCTGCTTATATAGACCTCCCACCGTACAC
GCCTACCGCCCATTTGCGTCAATGGGGCGGAGTTGTTACGACATTTTGGAAAGTCCCGTTGATTTTGGTG
CCAAAACAAACTCCCATTGACGTCAATGGGGTGGAGACTTGGAAATCCCCGTGAGTCAAACCGCTATCCA
CGCCCATTGATGTACTGCCAAAACCGCATCACCATGGTAATAGCGATGACTAATACGTAGATGTACTGCC
AAGTAGGAAAGTCCCATAAGGTCATGTACTGGGCATAATGCCAGGCGGGCCATTTACCGTCATTGACGTC
AATAGGGGGCGTACTTGGCATATGATACACTTGATGTACTGCCAAGTGGGCAGTTTACCGTAAATACTCC
ACCCATTGACGTCAATGGAAAGTCCCTATTGGCGTTACTATGGGAACATACGTCATTATTGACGTCAATG
GGCGGGGGTCGTTGGGCGGTCAGCCAGGCGGGCCATTTACCGTAAGTTATGTAACGCGGAACTCCATATA
TGGGCTATGAACTAATGACCCCGTAATTGATTACTATTAATAACTAGCACGCGTTCGAAGCTTGAGCTCG
GTCCCCTCGGGGTTGGGAGGTGGGTCTGAAACGATAATGGTGAATATCCCTGCCTAACTCTATTCACTAT
AGAAAGTACAGCAAAAACTATTCTTAAACCTACCAAGCCTCCTACTATCATTATGAATAATTTTATATAC
CACAGCCAATTTGTTATGTTAAACCAATTCCACAAACTTGCCCATTTATCTAATTCCAATAATTCTTGTT
CATTCTTTTCTTGCTGGTTTTGCGATTCTTCAATTAAGGAGTGTATTAAGCTTGTGTAATTGTTAATTTC
TCTGTCCCACTCCATCCAGGTCGTGTGATTCCAAATCTGTTCCAGAGATTTATTACTCCAACTAGCATTC
CAAGGCACAGCAGTGGTGCAAATGAGTTTTCCAGAGCAACCCCAAATCCCCAGGAGCTGTTGATCCTTTA
GGTATCTTTCCACAGCCAGGATTCTTGCCTGGAGCTGCTTGATGCCCCAGACTGTGAGTTGCAACAGATG
CTGTTGCGCCTCAATAGCCCTCAGCAAATTGTTCTGCTGCTGCACTATACCAGACAATAATTGTCTGGCC
TGTACCGTCAGCGTCATTGACGCTGCGCCCATAGTGCTTCCTGCTGCTCCCAAGAACCCAAGGAACAAAG
CTCCTATTCCCACTGCTCTTTTTTCTCTCTGCACCACTCTTCTCTTTGCCTTGGTGGGTGCTACTCCTAA
TGGTTCAATTTTTACTACTTTATATTTATATAATTCACTTCTCCAATTGTCCCTCATATCTCCTCCTTAT
GGTGTTTTACTAAACTTTTCCATGTTCTAATCCTCATCCTGTCTACTTGCCACACAATCATCACCTGCCA
TCTGTTTTCCATAATCCCTAATGATCTTTGCTTTTCTTCTTGGCACTACTTTTATGTCACTATTATCTTG
TATTACTACTGCCCCTTCACCTTTCCAGAGGAGCTTTGCTGGTCCTTTCCAAAGTGGATTTCTGCTGTCC
CTGTAATAAACCCGAAAATTTTGAATTTTTGTAATTTGTTTTTGTAATTCTTTAGTTTGTATGTCTGTTG
CTATTATGTCTACTATTCTTTCCCCTGCACTGTACCCCCCAATCCCCCCTTTTCTTTTAAAATTGTGGAT
GAATACTGCCATTTGTACTGCTGTCTTAAGATGTTCAGCCTGATCTCTTACCTGTCCTATAATTTTCTTT
AATTCTTTATTCATAGATTCTACTACTCCTTGACTTTGGGGATTGTAGGGAATTTCCAGGTCTGAAGATC
CTGCTGCTTGCTGTGCTTTTTTCTTACTTTTGTTTTGCTCTTCCTCTATCTTGTCTAAAGCTTCCTTGGT
GTCTTTTATCTCTATCCTTTGATGCACACAATAGAGGGTTGCTACTGTATTATATAATGATCTAAGTTCT
TCTGATCCTGTCTGAAGGGATGGTTGTAGCTGTCCCAGTATTTGTCTACAGCCTTCTGATGTTTCTAACA
GGCCAGTATTAACTGCGAATCGTTCTAGCTCCCTGCTTGCCCATACTATATGTTTTAATTTATATTTTTT
CTTTCCCCCTGGCCTTAACCGAATTTTTTCCCATCGCGATCTAATTCTCCCCCGCTTAATACTGACGCTC
TCGCACCCATCTCTCTCCTTCTAGCCTCCGCTAGTCAAAATTTTTGGCGTACTCACCAGTCGCCGCCCCT
CGCCTCTTGCCGTGCGCGCTTCAGCAAGCCGAGTCCTGCGTCGAGAGAGCTCCTCTGGTTTCCCTTTCGC
TTTCAAGTCCCTGTTCGGGCGCCACTGCTAGAGATTTTCCACACTGACTAAAAGGGTCTGAGGGATCTCT
AGTTACCAGAGTCACACAACAGACGGGCACACACTACTTGAAGCACTCAAGGCAAGCTTTATTGAGGCTT
AAGCAGTGGGTTCCCTAGTTAGCCAGAGAGCTCCCAGGCTCAGATCTGGTCTAACCAGAGAGACCCAGTA
CAGGCAAAAAGCAGCTGCTTATATGCAGGATCTGAGGGCTCGCCACTCCCCAGTCCCGCCCAGGCCACGC
CTCCCATGGTAATAGCGATGACTAATACGTAGATGTACTGCCAAGTAGGAAAGTCCCATAAGGTCATGTA
CTGGGCATAATGCCAGGCGGGCCATTTACCGTCATTGACGTCAATAGGGGGCGTACTTGGCATATGATAC
ACTTGATGTACTGCCAAGTGGGCAGTTTACCGTAAATACTCCACCCATTGACGTCAATGGAAAGTCCCTA
TTGGCGTTACTATGGGAACATACGTCATTATTGACGTCAATGGGCGGGGGTCGTTGGGCGGTCAGCCAGG
CGGGCCATTTACCGTAAGTTATGTAACGCGGAACTCCATATATGGGCTATGAACTAATGACCCCGTAATT
GATTACTATTAATAACTAGTCAATAATCAATGTCGACCCAGGTGGCACTTTTCGGGGAAATGTGCGCGGA
ACCCCTATTTGTTTATTTTTCTAAATACATTCAAATATGTATCCGCTCATGAGACAATAACCCTGATAAA
TGCTTCAATAATATTGAAAAAGGAAGAGTATGAGTATTCAACATTTCCGTGTCGCCCTTATTCCCTTTTT
TGCGGCATTTTGCCTTCCTGTTTTTGCTCACCCAGAAACGCTGGTGAAAGTAAAAGATGCTGAAGATCAG
TTGGGTGCACGAGTGGGTTACATCGAACTGGATCTCAACAGCGGTAAGATCCTTGAGAGTTTTCGCCCCG
AAGAACGTTTTCCAATGATGAGCACTTTTAAAGTTCTGCTATGTGGCGCGGTATTATCCCGTATTGACGC
CGGGCAAGAGCAACTCGGTCGCCGCATACACTATTCTCAGAATGACTTGGTTGAGTACTCACCAGTCACA
GAAAAGCATCTTACGGATGGCATGACAGTAAGAGAATTATGCAGTGCTGCCATAACCATGAGTGATAACA
CTGCGGCCAACTTACTTCTGACAACGATCGGAGGACCGAAGGAGCTAACCGCTTTTTTGCACAACATGGG
GGATCATGTAACTCGCCTTGATCGTTGGGAACCGGAGCTGAATGAAGCCATACCAAACGACGAGCGTGAC
ACCACGATGCCTGTAGCAATGGCAACAACGTTGCGCAAACTATTAACTGGCGAACTACTTACTCTAGCTT
CCCGGCAACAATTAATAGACTGGATGGAGGCGGATAAAGTTGCAGGACCACTTCTGCGCTCGGCCCTTCC
GGCTGGCTGGTTTATTGCTGATAAATCTGGAGCCGGTGAGCGTGGGTCTCGCGGTATCATTGCAGCACTG
GGGCCAGATGGTAAGCCCTCCCGTATCGTAGTTATCTACACGACGGGGAGTCAGGCAACTATGGATGAAC
GAAATAGACAGATCGCTGAGATAGGTGCCTCACTGATTAAGCATTGGTAACTGTCAGACCAAGTTTACTC
ATATATACTTTAGATTGATTTAAAACTTCATTTTTAATTTAAAAGGATCTAGGTGAAGATCCTTTTTGAT
AATCTCATGACCAAAATCCCTTAACGTGAGTTTTCGTTCCACTGAGCGTCAGACCCCGTAGAAAAGATCA
AAGGATCTTCTTGAGATCCTTTTTTTCTGCGCGTAATCTGCTGCTTGCAAACAAAAAAACCACCGCTACC
AGCGGTGGTTTGTTTGCCGGATCAAGAGCTACCAACTCTTTTTCCGAAGGTAACTGGCTTCAGCAGAGCG
CAGATACCAAATACTGTTCTTCTAGTGTAGCCGTAGTTAGGCCACCACTTCAAGAACTCTGTAGCACCGC
CTACATACCTCGCTCTGCTAATCCTGTTACCAGTGGCTGCTGCCAGTGGCGATAAGTCGTGTCTTACCGG
GTTGGACTCAAGACGATAGTTACCGGATAAGGCGCAGCGGTCGGGCTGAACGGGGGGTTCGTGCACACAG
CCCAGCTTGGAGCGAACGACCTACACCGAACTGAGATACCTACAGCGTGAGCTATGAGAAAGCGCCACGC
TTCCCGAAGGGAGAAAGGCGGACAGGTATCCGGTAAGCGGCAGGGTCGGAACAGGAGAGCGCACGAGGGA
GCTTCCAGGGGGAAACGCCTGGTATCTTTATAGTCCTGTCGGGTTTCGCCACCTCTGACTTGAGCGTCGA
TTTTTGTGATGCTCGTCAGGGGGGCGGAGCCTATGGAAAAACGCCAGCAACGCGGCCTTTTTACGGTTCC
TGGCCTTTTGCTGGCCTTTTGCTCACATGTTCTTTCCTGCGTTATCCCCTGATTCTGTGGATAACCGTAT
TACCGCCTTTGAGTGAGCTGATACCGCTCGCCGCAGCCGAACGACCGAGCGCAGCGAGTCAGTGAGCGAG
GAAGCGGAAGAGCGCCCAATACGCAAACCGCCTCTCCCCGCGCGTTGGCCGATTCATTAATGCAGCGGAT
CCAGACATGATAAGATACATTGATGAGTTTGGACAAACCACAACTAGAATGCAGTGAAAAAAATGCTTTA
TTTGTGAAATTTGTGATGCTATTGCTTTATTTGTAACCATTATAAGCTGCAATAAACAAGTTAGCTTTTT
GCAAAAGCCTAGGCCTCCAAAAAAGCCTCCTCACTACTTCTGGAATAGCTCAGAGGCCGAGGCGGCCTCG
GCCTCTGCATAAATAAAAAAAATTAGTCAGCCATGGGGCGGAGAATGGGCGGAACTGGGCGGAGTTAGGG
GCGGGATGGGCGGAGTTAGGGGCGGGACTATGGTTGCTGACTAATTGAGATGCGGATCCGCTGGCACGAC
AGGTTTCCCGACTGGAAAGCGGGCAGTGAGCGCAACGCAATTAATGTGAGTTAGCTCACTCATTAGGCAC
CCCAGGCTTTACACTTTATGCTTCCGGCTCGTATGTTGTGTGGAATTGTGAGCGGATAACAATTTCACAC
AGGAAACAGCTATGACCATGATTACGCCAAGCTTGGGCTGCAGGTCGAGGGATCTCCATAAGAGAAGAGG
GACAGCTATGACTGGGAGTAGTCAGGAGAGGAGGAAAAATCTGGCTAGTAAAACATGTAAGGAAAATTTT
AGGGATGTTAAAGAAAAAAATAACACAAAACAAAATAT
Features (pLannotate 1.2.2; 29 found; start..end, strand, type, name):
    199..254     -  polyA_signal   β-globin poly(A) signal: rabbit β-globin polyadenylation signal (Gil and Proudfoot, 1987)
    340..475     -  LTR            3' LTR (ΔU3) (fragment): self-inactivating 3' long terminal repeat (LTR) from HIV-1
    477..545     -  CDS            nef (fragment): NEF_HV1Z2 - Experimental evidence at protein level: Swiss-Prot protein existence level 1. Extracellular Nef protein targets CD4(+) T-lymphocytes for apoptosis by interacting with CXCR4 surface receptors. From Human immunodeficiency virus type 1 group M subtype D (isolate Z2/CDC-Z34) (HIV-1).
    571..2211    -  CDS            ATF7IP (fragment): MCAF1_HUMAN - Also known as MCAF, MCAF1. Experimental evidence at protein level: Swiss-Prot protein existence level 1. Recruiter that couples transcriptional factors to general transcription apparatus and thereby modulates transcription regulation and chromatin formation. Can both act as an activator or a repressor depending on the context. Required for HUSH-mediated heterochromatin formation and gene silencing (PubMed:27732843). Mediates MBD1-dependent transcriptional repression, probably by recruiting complexes containing SETDB1 (PubMed:12665582). Stabilizes SETDB1, is required to stimulate
   2251..2967    -  CDS            mEGFP: mEGFP is a basic (constitutively fluorescent) green fluorescent protein published in 2002, derived from Aequorea victoria. It has moderate acid sensitivity.
   2981..3018    -  misc_feature   MCS (fragment): multiple cloning site
   3017..3033    -  promoter       tight TRE promoter (fragment): Tet-responsive promoter PTight, consisting of seven tet operator sequences followed by the minimal CMV promoter
   3049..3252    -  promoter       CMV promoter: human cytomegalovirus (CMV) immediate early promoter
   3253..3556    -  enhancer       CMV enhancer: human cytomegalovirus immediate early enhancer
   3624..3640    -  misc_feature   MCS (fragment): multiple cloning site
   3640..3665    -  CDS            Rev (fragment): human immunodeficiency virus 1 (HIV-1) Rev protein; rev; enhances nuclear export of unspliced and incompletely spliced viral mRNAs
   4042..4275    -  misc_feature   RRE: The Rev response element (RRE) of HIV-1 allows for Rev-dependent mRNA export from the nucleus to the cytoplasm.
   4409..4492    -  CDS            vif (fragment): VIF_HV1BR - Experimental evidence at protein level: Swiss-Prot protein existence level 1. Counteracts the innate antiviral activity of host APOBEC3F and APOBEC3G. Forms a complex with host APOBEC3F and APOBEC3G thus preventing the entry of these lethally hypermutating enzymes into progeny virions. Recruits an active E3 ubiquitin ligase complex composed of elongin BC, CUL5, and RBX2 to induce polyubiquitination of APOBEC3G and APOBEC3F. In turn, they are directed to the 26S proteasome for degradation. Vif interaction with APOBEC3G also blocks its cytidine deaminase activity in a proteasome-inde
   4635..4752    -  misc_feature   cPPT/CTS: central polypurine tract and central termination sequence of HIV-1
   4901..5260    -  CDS            HIV-1 gag (fragment): gag protein from human immunodeficiency virus 1; gag
   5244..5369    -  misc_feature   HIV-1 Ψ: packaging signal of human immunodeficiency virus type 1
   5416..5673    -  LTR            5' LTR (truncated): truncated 5' long terminal repeat (LTR) from HIV-1
   5675..6054    -  enhancer       CMV enhancer: human cytomegalovirus immediate early enhancer
   6085..6189    +  promoter       AmpR promoter: bla
   6190..7050    +  CDS            AmpR: β-lactamase; bla; confers resistance to ampicillin, carbenicillin, and related antibiotics
   7221..7809    +  rep_origin     ori: high-copy-number ColE1/pMB1/pBR322/pUC origin of replication
   7992..8046    +  CDS            lacI (fragment): lac repressor; lacI; The lac repressor binds to the lac operator to inhibit transcription in E. coli. This inhibition can be relieved by adding lactose or isopropyl-β-D-thiogalactopyranoside (IPTG).
   8048..8182    -  polyA_signal   SV40 poly(A) signal: SV40 polyadenylation signal
   8202..8337    -  rep_origin     SV40 ori: SV40 origin of replication
   8361..8383    -  promoter       SV40 promoter (fragment): SV40 enhancer and early promoter
   8390..8429    +  CDS            lacI (fragment): lac repressor; lacI; The lac repressor binds to the lac operator to inhibit transcription in E. coli. This inhibition can be relieved by adding lactose or isopropyl-β-D-thiogalactopyranoside (IPTG).
   8442..8463    +  protein_bind   CAP binding site: CAP binding activates transcription in the presence of cAMP. E. coli catabolite activator protein
   8478..8508    +  promoter       lac promoter: promoter for the E. coli lac operon
   8516..8532    +  protein_bind   lac operator: The lac repressor binds to the lac operator to inhibit transcription in E. coli. This inhibition can be relieved by adding lactose or isopropyl-β-D-thiogalactopyranoside (IPTG). lac repressor encoded by lacI
