[The description below was written by a language model from this plasmid's Addgene catalogue record and pLannotate feature annotations shown in this document.]
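Description:
CL20_mEGFP_FOidr_013 is a mammalian expression plasmid built on the CL20 backbone, which the feature table shows to be a self-inactivating HIV-1-derived lentiviral transfer vector. In bacteria it is maintained through a high-copy ColE1/pUC-type origin and selected with ampicillin via the β-lactamase gene; an SV40 origin, SV40 poly(A) signal and remnants of lac regulatory sequence are also present in the backbone. The viral portion comprises a CMV enhancer fused to a truncated 5' LTR (allowing Tat-independent production of the genomic RNA), the Ψ packaging signal with an adjoining gag fragment, the cPPT/CTS, the Rev response element for Rev-dependent nuclear export, and a ΔU3 3' LTR followed by a rabbit β-globin polyadenylation signal. Short fragments annotated as vif, Rev and nef are residual viral sequence rather than functional genes.

Between the RRE and the 3' LTR sits the expression cassette: an internal CMV enhancer/promoter drives monomeric EGFP fused at the N terminus of FOidr_013. This insert is an unmutated intrinsically disordered region taken from the human fusion protein ATF7IP_JAK2; the depositor's note suggests it spans residues 39 to 584 of the fusion. The annotated coding region matches ATF7IP (MCAF1) only, so the segment appears to come from the ATF7IP portion, with no JAK2 sequence annotated. No separate mammalian selection marker is annotated, so mEGFP fluorescence serves as the readout of expression. The construct is intended for expressing the fluorescently tagged IDR in mammalian cells, and the associated publication concerns protein condensate formation and its links to RNA biology. The lentiviral elements would in principle allow packaging for transduction, though the record lists only mammalian expression.
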