Addgene plasmid #244565: CL20_mEGFP_FOidr_013
Purpose: Express mEGFP-tagged intrinsically disordered protein (IDR), FOidr_013, derived from human fusion protein ATF7IP_JAK2
Depositing lab: Richard Kriwacki. Depositing organization: St. Jude Children's Research Hospital. Publication: Proteome-wide computational analyses reveal links between protein condensate formation and RNA biology. Maiti S, Tripathi S, Baggett DW, Phillips AH, Park CG, Wang J, Wahiduzzaman, Freyaldenhoven WT, Kinger S, Pioso BJ, Bollinger JC, Somjee R, Lang B, Babu MM, Kriwacki RW. Sci Adv. 2025 Dec 5;11(49):eady1420. doi: 10.1126/sciadv.ady1420. Epub 2025 Dec 3. PubMed 41337585.
Backbone
  Vector backbone: CL20
  Vector type: Mammalian Expression
Growth in bacteria
  Bacterial resistance: Ampicillin, 100 μg/mL
  Growth temperature: 37°C
  Growth strain: NEB Stable
  Copy number: High Copy
Gene/Insert
  Gene/Insert name: FOidr_013
  Species: H. sapiens (human)
  Mutation: Unmutated
  Tag / fusion protein: monomeric EGFP (N terminal on insert)
  Cloning method: Restriction Enzyme; 5′ cloning site Unknown (unknown if destroyed)
Terms and licenses: Academic/Nonprofit Terms; Industry Terms: Not Available to Industry
Depositor comments: ATF7IP_JAK2_39_584
How to cite: CL20_mEGFP_FOidr_013 was a gift from Richard Kriwacki (Addgene plasmid # 244565 ; http://n2t.net/addgene:244565 ; RRID:Addgene_244565)
